>Addgene plasmid #16239 | pGEX-4T MDM2 S186D | addgene partial sequence | sequence record 22511 | 16239 with pGEX5'
TTCCGCGTGGATCCGCCACCATGTGCAATACCAACATGTCTGTACCTACTGATGGTGCTGTAACCACCTC
ACAGATTCCAGCTTCGGAACAAGAGACCCTGGTTAGACCAAAGCCATTGCTTTTGAAGTTATTAAAGTCT
GTTGGTGCACAAAAAGACACTTATACTATGAAAGAGGTTCTTTTTTATCTTGGCCAGTATATTATGACTA
AACGATTATATGATGAGAAGCAACAACATATTGTATATTGTTCAAATGATCTTCTAGGAGATTTGTTTGG
CGTGCCAAGCTTCTCTGTGAAAGAGCACAGGAAAATATATACCATGATCTACAGGAACTTGGTAGTAGTC
AATCAGCAGGAATCATCGGACTCAGGTACATCTGTGAGTGAGAACAGGTGTCACCTTGAAGGTGGGAGTG
ATCAAAAGGACCTTGTACAAGAGCTTCAGGAAGAGAAACCTTCATCTTCACATTTGGTTTCTAGACCATC
TACCTCATCTAGAAGGAGAGCAATTAGTGAGACAGAAGAAAATTCAGATGAATTATCTGGTGAACGACAA
AGAAAACGCCACAAAGATGATAGTATTTCCCTTTCCTTTGATGAAAGCCTGGCTCTGTGTGTAATAAGGG
AGATATGTTGTGAAAGAAGCAGTAGCAGTGAATCTACAGGGACGCCATCGAATCCGGATCTTGATGCTGG
TGTAAGTGAACATTCAGGTGATTGGTTGGATCA
