[The description below was written by a language model from this plasmid's Addgene catalogue record.]
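Description:
pGEX-4T MDM2 S186D is a bacterial expression plasmid built on the pGEX-4T-3 backbone (about 4.9 kb without insert) for producing human MDM2 as a glutathione S-transferase fusion protein in E. coli. It is maintained as a high-copy plasmid under ampicillin selection. The roughly 1.5 kb MDM2 coding sequence was inserted by restriction cloning between the BamHI and EcoRI sites, both of which remain intact, placing it in frame downstream of the backbone-encoded N-terminal GST tag. No feature table accompanies the record, so the promoter and other regulatory elements are not listed. Vectors of the pGEX-4T series generally drive the GST fusion from an IPTG-inducible tac promoter, carry lacI for repression, and encode a thrombin cleavage site between GST and the cloned protein. These features are likely but are not confirmed by the entry.

The insert carries a point mutation replacing serine 186 with aspartate. Substituting an acidic residue for a serine is a standard way of mimicking constitutive phosphorylation at that position. The associated publication concerns Akt-mediated phosphorylation of MDM2 and its role in HER-2/neu-induced p53 ubiquitination, which suggests this construct serves as a phosphomimetic variant of an Akt target site. The GST moiety allows affinity purification of the recombinant protein on glutathione resin. This makes the plasmid suited to in vitro work such as pull-down binding assays, kinase substrate comparisons, or ubiquitination assays alongside wild-type or non-phosphorylatable MDM2, although the record does not state the specific experiments for which it was used.
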