Addgene plasmid #16239: pGEX-4T MDM2 S186D
Depositing lab: Mien-Chie Hung. Depositing organization: University of Texas MD Anderson Cancer Center. Publication: HER-2/neu induces p53 ubiquitination via Akt-mediated MDM2 phosphorylation. Zhou BP, Liao Y, Xia W, Zou Y, Spohn B, Hung MC. Nat Cell Biol. 2001 Nov . 3(11):973-82. 10.1038/ncb1101-973 PubMed 11715018.
Backbone
  Vector backbone: pGEX-4T-3
  Backbone manufacturer: Pharmacia
  Backbone size w/o insert (bp): 4900
  Vector type: Bacterial Expression
Growth in bacteria
  Bacterial resistance: Ampicillin, 100 μg/mL
  Growth temperature: 37°C
  Growth strain: DH5alpha
  Copy number: High Copy
Gene/Insert
  Gene/Insert name: MDM2
  Species: H. sapiens (human)
  Insert size (bp): 1500
  Mutation: Ser186 replaced by Asp
  Entrez Gene: MDM2 (a.k.a. ACTFS, HDMX, LSKB, hdm2)
  Tag / fusion protein: GST (N terminal on backbone)
  Cloning method: Restriction Enzyme; 5′ cloning site BamHI (not destroyed); 3′ cloning site EcoRI (not destroyed)
  Sequencing primers: 5′ pGEX5'; 3′ pGEX3'
Terms and licenses: Academic/Nonprofit Terms; Industry Terms: Not Available to Industry
How to cite: pGEX-4T MDM2 S186D was a gift from Mien-Chie Hung (Addgene plasmid # 16239 ; http://n2t.net/addgene:16239 ; RRID:Addgene_16239)
